Addgene plasmid #160992: pWPXL-p150
Purpose: Express fulllength of mouse p150 protein
Depositing lab: Zhiguo Zhang. Depositing organization: Columbia University. Publication: Chromatin Assembly Factor 1 (CAF-1) facilitates the establishment of facultative heterochromatin during pluripotency exit. Cheng L, Zhang X, Wang Y, Gan H, Xu X, Lv X, Hua X, Que J, Ordog T, Zhang Z. Nucleic Acids Res. 2019 Dec 2;47(21):11114-11131. doi: 10.1093/nar/gkz858. PubMed 31586391.
Backbone
  Vector backbone: pWPXL
  Vector type: Mammalian Expression
Growth in bacteria
  Bacterial resistance: Ampicillin, 100 μg/mL
  Growth temperature: 37°C
  Growth strain: NEB Stable
  Copy number: High Copy
Gene/Insert
  Gene/Insert name: CHAF1A
  Species: M. musculus (mouse)
  Insert size (bp): 2736
  Entrez Gene: Chaf1a (a.k.a. AL023013, AL024058, CAF-1, Cac1p)
  Tag / fusion protein: GFP (C terminal on backbone)
  Cloning method: Restriction Enzyme; 5′ cloning site Unknown (unknown if destroyed)
Terms and licenses: Academic/Nonprofit Terms; Industry Terms: Not Available to Industry
How to cite: pWPXL-p150 was a gift from Zhiguo Zhang (Addgene plasmid # 160992 ; http://n2t.net/addgene:160992 ; RRID:Addgene_160992)
