[The description below was written by a language model from this plasmid's Addgene catalogue record and pLannotate feature annotations shown in this document.]
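Description:
pWPXL-p150 is a 13.3 kb HIV-1-based lentiviral transfer plasmid built on the pWPXL backbone for expressing full-length mouse p150 (Chaf1a), the large subunit of the CAF-1 chromatin assembly complex that deposits newly synthesized histones H3 and H4 onto replicating DNA. The catalogue lists it simply as a mammalian expression vector, but the annotated sequence shows the full set of lentiviral transfer elements. In bacteria it is maintained through a high-copy ColE1/pUC-type origin and selected with ampicillin via the β-lactamase gene. The record lists a recombination-tolerant strain for propagation, consistent with the repeated LTR sequences.

The viral cassette begins with an HIV-1 5' LTR followed by the Ψ packaging signal with a partial gag region and the Rev response element, which allow the genomic RNA to be exported and packaged when helper functions are supplied in trans. Inside it, the human EF-1α promoter drives strong constitutive transcription. A cPPT/CTS element, which aids nuclear import of the reverse-transcribed genome, lies between the promoter and the coding region. The roughly 2.7 kb Chaf1a open reading frame is followed closely by EGFP, in line with the recorded C-terminal GFP tag contributed by the backbone, so the protein can be followed by fluorescence. A WPRE downstream enhances transcript stability and expression. The 3' LTR is a self-inactivating ΔU3 form carrying a loxP site, which would be copied to both proviral ends on integration and permit Cre-mediated excision. Remaining annotations (an SV40 promoter with gpt fragments, SV40 small t intron and poly(A) signal, and tetracycline-resistance and rop fragments) appear to be backbone remnants. The associated study concerns CAF-1 in heterochromatin establishment during exit from pluripotency, for which this construct supplies tagged p150 expression.
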