Features (pLannotate 1.2.2; 35 found; start..end, strand, type, name):
      1..330     +  CDS            nef (fragment): NEF_HV1BR - Experimental evidence at protein level: Swiss-Prot protein existence level 1. Extracellular Nef protein targets CD4(+) T-lymphocytes for apoptosis by interacting with CXCR4 surface receptors (PubMed:14990729). From Human immunodeficiency virus type 1 group M subtype B (isolate BRU/LAI) (HIV-1).
    378..635     +  LTR            5' LTR (truncated): truncated 5' long terminal repeat (LTR) from HIV-1
    682..807     +  misc_feature   HIV-1 Ψ: packaging signal of human immunodeficiency virus type 1
    791..1154    +  CDS            HIV-1 gag (fragment): gag protein from human immunodeficiency virus 1; gag
   1300..1533    +  misc_feature   RRE: The Rev response element (RRE) of HIV-1 allows for Rev-dependent mRNA export from the nucleus to the cytoplasm.
   1910..2010    +  CDS            Rev (fragment): human immunodeficiency virus 1 (HIV-1) Rev protein; rev; enhances nuclear export of unspliced and incompletely spliced viral mRNAs
   2072..2138    +  CDS            small t antigen (fragment): SV40 (simian virus 40) small t antigen
   2145..3323    +  promoter       EF-1α promoter: strong constitutive promoter for human elongation factor EF-1α
   3371..3488    +  misc_feature   cPPT/CTS: central polypurine tract and central termination sequence of HIV-1
   3533..6265    +  CDS            Chaf1a: CAF1A_MOUSE - Also known as Caip150. Experimental evidence at protein level: Swiss-Prot protein existence level 1. Core component of the CAF-1 complex, a complex that is thought to mediate chromatin assembly in DNA replication and DNA repair. Assembles histone octamers onto replicating DNA in vitro. CAF-1 performs the first step of the nucleosome assembly process, bringing newly synthesized histones H3 and H4 to replicating DNA; histones H2A/H2B can bind to this chromatin precursor subsequent to DNA replication to complete the histone octamer. It may play a role in heterochromatin maintenance
   6296..7012    +  CDS            EGFP: EGFP is a basic (constitutively fluorescent) green fluorescent protein published in 1996, derived from Aequorea victoria. It is reported to be a rapidly-maturing weak dimer with moderate acid sensitivity.
   7013..7030    +  misc_feature   MCS (fragment): multiple cloning site
   7054..7074    +  misc_feature   MCS (fragment): multiple cloning site
   7094..7682    +  misc_feature   WPRE: woodchuck hepatitis virus posttranscriptional regulatory element
   7750..7769    +  misc_feature   cPPT/CTS (fragment): central polypurine tract and central termination sequence of HIV-1
   7771..7805    +  LTR            3' LTR (ΔU3) (fragment): self-inactivating 3' long terminal repeat (LTR) from HIV-1
   7826..7859    +  protein_bind   loxP: Cre-mediated recombination occurs in the 8-bp core sequence (GCATACAT). Cre recombinase
   7879..8059    +  LTR            5' LTR (truncated): truncated 5' long terminal repeat (LTR) from HIV-1
   8084..8102    -  promoter       SP6 promoter: promoter for bacteriophage SP6 RNA polymerase
   8330..8609    +  CDS            TcR (fragment): tetracycline efflux protein; tet; confers resistance to tetracycline
   8610..8658    -  misc_feature   bom (fragment): basis of mobility region from pBR322
   8760..8795    -  CDS            rop (fragment): Rop protein, which maintains plasmids at low copy number; rop
   8890..8994    +  promoter       AmpR promoter: bla
   8995..9855    +  CDS            AmpR: β-lactamase; bla; confers resistance to ampicillin, carbenicillin, and related antibiotics
  10026..10614   +  rep_origin     ori: high-copy-number ColE1/pMB1/pBR322/pUC origin of replication
  10797..10853   +  CDS            lacI (fragment): lac repressor; lacI; The lac repressor binds to the lac operator to inhibit transcription in E. coli. This inhibition can be relieved by adding lactose or isopropyl-β-D-thiogalactopyranoside (IPTG).
  10860..11189   +  promoter       SV40 promoter: SV40 enhancer and early promoter
  11389..11508   +  CDS            gpt (fragment): XGPT_ECOLI - Also known as gpp, gxu. Experimental evidence at protein level: Swiss-Prot protein existence level 1. Purine salvage pathway enzyme that catalyzes the transfer of the ribosyl-5-phosphate group from 5-phospho-alpha-D-ribose 1- diphosphate (PRPP) to the N9 position of the 6-oxopurines guanine and xanthine to form the corresponding ribonucleotides GMP (guanosine 5'- monophosphate) and XMP (xanthosine 5'-monophosphate), with the release of PPi. To a lesser extent, also acts on hypoxanthine (PubMed:9100006, PubMed:3886014). Does not ribophosphorylate adenine (PubMed:3886014). From Esch
  11508..11843   +  CDS            gpt (fragment): XGPT_ECOLI - Also known as gpp, gxu. Experimental evidence at protein level: Swiss-Prot protein existence level 1. Purine salvage pathway enzyme that catalyzes the transfer of the ribosyl-5-phosphate group from 5-phospho-alpha-D-ribose 1- diphosphate (PRPP) to the N9 position of the 6-oxopurines guanine and xanthine to form the corresponding ribonucleotides GMP (guanosine 5'- monophosphate) and XMP (xanthosine 5'-monophosphate), with the release of PPi. To a lesser extent, also acts on hypoxanthine (PubMed:9100006, PubMed:3886014). Does not ribophosphorylate adenine (PubMed:3886014). From Esch
  11938..12243   +  CDS            frsA (fragment): FRSA_ECOLI - Also known as yafA. Experimental evidence at protein level: Swiss-Prot protein existence level 1. Catalyzes the hydrolysis of esters (PubMed:15808744). Displays esterase activity toward pNP-butyrate (PubMed:15808744). May stimulate mixed-acid fermentation by acting as a fermentation/respiration switch that down-regulates respiration and up- regulates fermentation rates (PubMed:15169777). From Escherichia coli (strain K12).
  12247..12321   +  CDS            small t antigen (fragment): SV40 (simian virus 40) small t antigen
  12323..12388   +  intron         small t intron: SV40 (simian virus 40) small t antigen intron
  12518..12538   +  CDS            SV40 NLS: nuclear localization signal of SV40 (simian virus 40) large T antigen
  12857..12940   +  CDS            large T antigen (fragment): large T antigen from SV40 (simian virus 40)
  12963..13097   +  polyA_signal   SV40 poly(A) signal: SV40 polyadenylation signal
>Addgene plasmid #160992 | pWPXL-p150 | addgene full sequence | sequence record 318520 | Addgene NGS Result
TTGGAAGGGCTAATTCACTCCCAAAGAAGACAAGATATCCTTGATCTGTGGATCTACCACACACAAGGCT
ACTTCCCTGATTAGCAGAACTACACACCAGGGCCAGGGGTCAGATATCCACTGACCTTTGGATGGTGCTA
CAAGCTAGTACCAGTTGAGCCAGATAAGGTAGAAGAGGCCAATAAAGGAGAGAACACCAGCTTGTTACAC
CCTGTGAGCCTGCATGGGATGGATGACCCGGAGAGAGAAGTGTTAGAGTGGAGGTTTGACAGCCGCCTAG
CATTTCATCACGTGGCCCGAGAGCTGCATCCGGAGTACTTCAAGAACTGCTGATATCGAGCTTGCTACAA
GGGACTTTCCGCTGGGGACTTTCCAGGGAGGCGTGGCCTGGGCGGGACTGGGGAGTGGCGAGCCCTCAGA
TCCTGCATATAAGCAGCTGCTTTTTGCCTGTACTGGGTCTCTCTGGTTAGACCAGATCTGAGCCTGGGAG
CTCTCTGGCTAACTAGGGAACCCACTGCTTAAGCCTCAATAAAGCTTGCCTTGAGTGCTTCAAGTAGTGT
GTGCCCGTCTGTTGTGTGACTCTGGTAACTAGAGATCCCTCAGACCCTTTTAGTCAGTGTGGAAAATCTC
TAGCAGTGGCGCCCGAACAGGGACTTGAAAGCGAAAGGGAAACCAGAGGAGCTCTCTCGACGCAGGACTC
GGCTTGCTGAAGCGCGCACGGCAAGAGGCGAGGGGCGGCGACTGGTGAGTACGCCAAAAATTTTGACTAG
CGGAGGCTAGAAGGAGAGAGATGGGTGCGAGAGCGTCAGTATTAAGCGGGGGAGAATTAGATCGCGATGG
GAAAAAATTCGGTTAAGGCCAGGGGGAAAGAAAAAATATAAATTAAAACATATAGTATGGGCAAGCAGGG
AGCTAGAACGATTCGCAGTTAATCCTGGCCTGTTAGAAACATCAGAAGGCTGTAGACAAATACTGGGACA
GCTACAACCATCCCTTCAGACAGGATCAGAAGAACTTAGATCATTATATAATACAGTAGCAACCCTCTAT
TGTGTGCATCAAAGGATAGAGATAAAAGACACCAAGGAAGCTTTAGACAAGATAGAGGAAGAGCAAAACA
AAAGTAAGACCACCGCACAGCAAGCGGCCGCTGATCTTCAGACCTGGAGGAGGAGATATGAGGGACAATT
GGAGAAGTGAATTATATAAATATAAAGTAGTAAAAATTGAACCATTAGGAGTAGCACCCACCAAGGCAAA
GAGAAGAGTGGTGCAGAGAGAAAAAAGAGCAGTGGGAATAGGAGCTTTGTTCCTTGGGTTCTTGGGAGCA
GCAGGAAGCACTATGGGCGCAGCGTCAATGACGCTGACGGTACAGGCCAGACAATTATTGTCTGGTATAG
TGCAGCAGCAGAACAATTTGCTGAGGGCTATTGAGGCGCAACAGCATCTGTTGCAACTCACAGTCTGGGG
CATCAAGCAGCTCCAGGCAAGAATCCTGGCTGTGGAAAGATACCTAAAGGATCAACAGCTCCTGGGGATT
TGGGGTTGCTCTGGAAAACTCATTTGCACCACTGCTGTGCCTTGGAATGCTAGTTGGAGTAATAAATCTC
TGGAACAGATTTGGAATCACACGACCTGGATGGAGTGGGACAGAGAAATTAACAATTACACAAGCTTAAT
ACACTCCTTAATTGAAGAATCGCAAAACCAGCAAGAAAAGAATGAACAAGAATTATTGGAATTAGATAAA
TGGGCAAGTTTGTGGAATTGGTTTAACATAACAAATTGGCTGTGGTATATAAAATTATTCATAATGATAG
TAGGAGGCTTGGTAGGTTTAAGAATAGTTTTTGCTGTACTTTCTATAGTGAATAGAGTTAGGCAGGGATA
TTCACCATTATCGTTTCAGACCCACCTCCCAACCCCGAGGGGACCCGACAGGCCCGAAGGAATAGAAGAA
GAAGGTGGAGAGAGAGACAGAGACAGATCCATTCGATTAGTGAACGGATCTCGACGGTATCGATCACGAG
ACTAGCCTCGACCATCGATGTCGACGATAAGCTTTGCAAAGATGGATAAAGTTTTAAACAGAGAGGAATC
TTTGCAGCTAATGGACCTTCTAGGTCTTGAAAGGAGTGGGAATTGGCTCCGGTGCCCGTCAGTGGGCAGA
GCGCACATCGCCCACAGTCCCCGAGAAGTTGGGGGGAGGGGTCGGCAATTGAACCGGTGCCTAGAGAAGG
TGGCGCGGGGTAAACTGGGAAAGTGATGTCGTGTACTGGCTCCGCCTTTTTCCCGAGGGTGGGGGAGAAC
CGTATATAAGTGCAGTAGTCGCCGTGAACGTTCTTTTTCGCAACGGGTTTGCCGCCAGAACACAGGTAAG
TGCCGTGTGTGGTTCCCGCGGGCCTGGCCTCTTTACGGGTTATGGCCCTTGCGTGCCTTGAATTACTTCC
ACCTGGCTGCAGTACGTGATTCTTGATCCCGAGCTTCGGGTTGGAAGTGGGTGGGAGAGTTCGAGGCCTT
GCGCTTAAGGAGCCCCTTCGCCTCGTGCTTGAGTTGAGGCCTGGCCTGGGCGCTGGGGCCGCCGCGTGCG
AATCTGGTGGCACCTTCGCGCCTGTCTCGCTGCTTTCGATAAGTCTCTAGCCATTTAAAATTTTTGATGA
CCTGCTGCGACGCTTTTTTTCTGGCAAGATAGTCTTGTAAATGCGGGCCAAGATCTGCACACTGGTATTT
CGGTTTTTGGGGCCGCGGGCGGCGACGGGGCCCGTGCGTCCCAGCGCACATGTTCGGCGAGGCGGGGCCT
GCGAGCGCGGCCACCGAGAATCGGACGGGGGTAGTCTCAAGCTGGCCGGCCTGCTCTGGTGCCTGGCCTC
GCGCCGCCGTGTATCGCCCCGCCCTGGGCGGCAAGGCTGGCCCGGTCGGCACCAGTTGCGTGAGCGGAAA
GATGGCCGCTTCCCGGCCCTGCTGCAGGGAGCTCAAAATGGAGGACGCGGCGCTCGGGAGAGCGGGCGGG
TGAGTCACCCACACAAAGGAAAAGGGCCTTTCCGTCCTCAGCCGTCGCTTCATGTGACTCCACGGAGTAC
CGGGCGCCGTCCAGGCACCTCGATTAGTTCTCGAGCTTTTGGAGTACGTCGTCTTTAGGTTGGGGGGAGG
GGTTTTATGCGATGGAGTTTCCCCACACTGAGTGGGTGGAGACTGAAGTTAGGCCAGCTTGGCACTTGAT
GTAATTCTCCTTGGAATTTGCCCTTTTTGAGTTTGGATCTTGGTTCATTCTCAAGCCTCAGACAGTGGTT
CAAAGTTTTTTTCTTCCATTTCAGGTGTCGTGAGGAATTTCGACATTTAAATTTAATTAATCTCGACGGT
ATCGGTTAACTTTTAAAAGAAAAGGGGGGATTGGGGGGTACAGTGCAGGGGAAAGAATAGTAGACATAAT
AGCAACAGACATACAAACTAAAGAATTACAAAAACAAATTACAAAAATTCAAAATTTTATCGATCACGAG
ACTAGCCTCGAGGTTTAAACTACGGGATCCCGATGTTGGAGGAGCCGGAGGCCGCGACGCGGACAGCCGC
GGCCGTGGATTGCAAAGACAGACCCGGGTTCCCAGTGAAGAGGTTAATACAAGCCCGCTTGCCCTTCAAA
CGCCTGAACCTTGTTCCCAAGGAGAAAGTTGAGGAAGACACATCACCAAAAGCAGCTGTGGAAAGCAAAG
TCCCGGATCTACAATTGTCTTTGGGCACTTTTGAAAGCCAGTGTCACACAGGCTCTCACGTAGGCTTGAG
TACAAAGTTGGTCGGTGGCCAGGGCCCCATTGATAGCTTCTTGAGGGCAACAATCAAGCCAGTACCGAGT
GTGGTCATTATCGACCTGACGGAGAACTGCAGTGACATTCCAGACAGCCCTGAGGGCCACAGTGAACTAA
GTCCTGACACTGCTGGTGTGGTCACCACAGTGGAAGGAGCTGCCAAGCAGCAGGAGCACTCTGCAGCAGA
GCTGTGTCTCCTAGAGACCCCTTCAGACATCACTTGTCACATGGAAGAGGAGCCTGGGAGTCCAGGAGAC
CCAAAGAGGACGGGTGACTGTCAGGCTGGTTCACTACAGAGCTGTCCGGAGCTGACCCCAGGTTCTAGGA
CATGCCCCACCAAGGAGTTATCAAGCTGGAGCAAGGCAGGGGATCTCCTATTTATAGAGAAAGTGCCTGT
GGTGGTGCTAGAGGACATCCTGGCCACTAAGCCCTCCATTGCCTCTCTTCCCATGATGTCCCTGGATAGG
AGTGTCACTTCAGAGAGTGAAATACTGGAGTCCTGCCCCGAGGATGACTCCATACTGAGCCACTCCTCCA
CCAACTCCTCTTCTCCAACCAGCTCTCCTGAGGGACCATCCACACCCCCAGAACATCGGGGTGGGAGAAG
CTCCCCCTCCACCCCAGCCTGCAGAGTTGCCAAGAACTTTGTCAAAGGCTCCACAGAGAAGGGCAGGAGC
AAACTGCACAGAGATAGAGAACAGCAGAGGGAAGAGAAGGAAAAGCTGAGGGAAGAGATACGACGAGCCA
AGGAGGAGGCACGGAAGAAGAAGGAGGAGGAGAAGGAGCTGAAGGAAAAGGAGCGGAGGGAAAAGCGGGA
GAAAGATGAGAAGGAGAAGGCGGAGAAGCAGCGGCTAAAGGAGGAAAAACGCAAGGAGCGGCAGGAAGCT
CTGGAGGCTAAACTGGAGGAGAAGAGGAAGAAGGAGGAAGAGAAGCGGTTACGGGAGGAAGAGAAGCGGT
TACGGGAAGAAGAGAAGCGCATTAAGGCAGAAAAGGCAGAGATCACTCGATTCTTCCAGAAACCGAAGAC
TCCGCAGGCTCCCAAGACCCTGGCCGGTTCCTGTGGTAAGTTTGCCCCCTTTGAAATCAAAGAACACATG
GTGCTGGCTCCACGGTGCCGAGCTGCCTTGGATCAAGACCTGTGCGATCAGCTGGACCAGCTCCTGCAGC
AGCAGAGTGTGGCAAGCACCTTCCTCAGTGACCTAAAAAGCCGGCTGCCCTTGAGATCGGGGCCCACCCG
GGTCTGTGGCCATGACACAGACATCATGAACAGGGATGTGGTCATTGTGGAGAGCAGCAAGGTGGACGGT
GTGTCTGAAAGGAAGAAGTTTGGCCGCATGAAGCTTCTGCAGTTCTCAGAGAACCACCGGCCAGCATACT
GGGGGACGTGGAACAAGAAGACAGCCATCATCCGCCCCCGGAACCCCTGGGCCCAGGACAAAGACCTTCT
TGACTATGAGGTAGACAGTGACGATGAGTGGGAAGAGGAGGAACCTGGGGAGTCTTTGTCCCACAGTGAG
GGGGATGAGGATGACGATGTGGGGGAAGATGAGGATGAGGACGATGGCTTCTTTGTGCCCCATGGGTACT
TATCTGAAGATGAAGGCGTGACTGAGGAGTGTGCAGACCCTGAGAACCACAAAGTACACCAGAAGCTGAA
GGCCAAGGAGTGGGATGAGCTCCTAGCCAAGGGCAAGCGCTTTCGTGTGCTGCAGCCTGTGCACGTGGGA
TGTGTATGGGCATCAGAGGCAGCCAACTGCACGAGTTCCGACTTGAAGCTGCTGCAGCAGTTCACTGCAT
GCCTGCTGGATGTGGCATCCCCTGATGAGCCAGAACCCGGGGCCTCCAGGAGGGAAAAGAGGGACCAGCA
TATCCTGGCCCAGTTGCTTCCGCTGCTACATGGCAATGTGAATGGGAGCAAGGTGATCATCCATGAATTC
CAGGAGCAATGCCGCAGGGGCCTGCTGACCCTTCCAAGTCCCACCCCACACCTGCAGATGCCCAACTTGG
AGGATGCTGTTGCTGTGCCATCCAAGGCCAGGCTGAAGCGCCTTATCTCTGAGAACTCTGCCTATGAGAA
GCGGCCCAACTTCCGTATGTGCTGGTATGTGCACCCAGAGGTGCTCAAGAGCTTTGGCCAGGAGTGCCTG
CCAGTGCCCTGCCAGTGGACCTACATCACCACCATGCCCTCAGCACCCAGGGAAGACAGTGGCAGTGCTT
CTACTGAGGGGCCTGGCCAGAGCACACCTATGCTACTCAAGCGGAAGCCAGCGGCCACCATGTGCATCAC
GCAGTTTATGAAGAAGCGGCGCTATGATGGACAGGTTGGGTCTGGGGACATGGATGGCTTCCAGGCAGAC
ACAGAAGAGGATGAAGAGGATGACACAGACTGTATGATCATAGATGTGCCAGATGTTGGGAGTGACGTGT
CAGAAGCTCCCATACCTGCTCCCACACTTTGCAAGGCACGCGTCCTAGCGCTACCGGTCGCCACCATGGT
GAGCAAGGGCGAGGAGCTGTTCACCGGGGTGGTGCCCATCCTGGTCGAGCTGGACGGCGACGTAAACGGC
CACAAGTTCAGCGTGTCCGGCGAGGGCGAGGGCGATGCCACCTACGGCAAGCTGACCCTGAAGTTCATCT
GCACCACCGGCAAGCTGCCCGTGCCCTGGCCCACCCTCGTGACCACCCTGACCTACGGCGTGCAGTGCTT
CAGCCGCTACCCCGACCACATGAAGCAGCACGACTTCTTCAAGTCCGCCATGCCCGAAGGCTACGTCCAG
GAGCGCACCATCTTCTTCAAGGACGACGGCAACTACAAGACCCGCGCCGAGGTGAAGTTCGAGGGCGACA
CCCTGGTGAACCGCATCGAGCTGAAGGGCATCGACTTCAAGGAGGACGGCAACATCCTGGGGCACAAGCT
GGAGTACAACTACAACAGCCACAACGTCTATATCATGGCCGACAAGCAGAAGAACGGCATCAAGGTGAAC
TTCAAGATCCGCCACAACATCGAGGACGGCAGCGTGCAGCTCGCCGACCACTACCAGCAGAACACCCCCA
TCGGCGACGGCCCCGTGCTGCTGCCCGACAACCACTACCTGAGCACCCAGTCCGCCCTGAGCAAAGACCC
CAACGAGAAGCGCGATCACATGGTCCTGCTGGAGTTCGTGACCGCCGCCGGGATCACTCTCGGCATGGAC
GAGCTGTACAAGTCCGGACTCAGATCTCGACTAGCTAGTAGCTAGCTAGCTAGTCGAGCTCAAGCTTCGA
ATTCCCGGGACTAGTCATATGATAATCAACCTCTGGATTACAAAATTTGTGAAAGATTGACTGGTATTCT
TAACTATGTTGCTCCTTTTACGCTATGTGGATACGCTGCTTTAATGCCTTTGTATCATGCTATTGCTTCC
CGTATGGCTTTCATTTTCTCCTCCTTGTATAAATCCTGGTTGCTGTCTCTTTATGAGGAGTTGTGGCCCG
TTGTCAGGCAACGTGGCGTGGTGTGCACTGTGTTTGCTGACGCAACCCCCACTGGTTGGGGCATTGCCAC
CACCTGTCAGCTCCTTTCCGGGACTTTCGCTTTCCCCCTCCCTATTGCCACGGCGGAACTCATCGCCGCC
TGCCTTGCCCGCTGCTGGACAGGGGCTCGGCTGTTGGGCACTGACAATTCCGTGGTGTTGTCGGGGAAGC
TGACGTCCTTTCCATGGCTGCTCGCCTGTGTTGCCACCTGGATTCTGCGCGGGACGTCCTTCTGCTACGT
CCCTTCGGCCCTCAATCCAGCGGACCTTCCTTCCCGCGGCCTGCTGCCGGCTCTGCGGCCTCTTCCGCGT
CTTCGCCTTCGCCCTCAGACGAGTCGGATCTCCCTTTGGGCCGCCTCCCCGCATCGGTACGTATGGCCAG
GTACCTTTAAGACCAATGACTTACAAGGCAGCTGTAGATCTTAGCCACTTTTTAAAAGAAAAGGGGGGAC
TGGAAGGGCTAATTCACTCCCAACGAAGACAAGATGGGATCAATTCACCATGGGAATAACTTCGTATAGC
ATACATTATACGAAGTTATGCTGCTTTTTGCTTGTACTGGGTCTCTCTGGTTAGACCAGATCTGAGCCTG
GGAGCTCTCTGGCTAACTAGGGAACCCACTGCTTAAGCCTCAATAAAGCTTGCCTTGAGTGCTTCAAGTA
GTGTGTGCCCGTCTGTTGTGTGACTCTGGTAACTAGAGATCCCTCAGACCCTTTTAGTCAGTGTGGAAAA
TCTCTAGCAGCATCTAGAATTAATTCCGTGTATTCTATAGTGTCACCTAAATCGTATGTGTATGATACAT
AAGGTTATGTATTAATTGTAGCCGCGTTCTAACGACAATATGTACAAGCCTAATTGTGTAGCATCTGGCT
TACTGAAGCAGACCCTATCATCTCTCTCGTAAACTGCCGTCAGAGTCGGTTTGGTTGGACGAACCTTCTG
AGTTTCTGGTAACGCCGTCCCGCACCCGGAAATGGTCAGCGAACCAATCAGCAGGGTCATCGCTAGCCAG
ATCCTCTACGCCGGACGCATCGTGGCCGGCATCACCGGCGCCACAGGTGCGGTTGCTGGCGCCTATATCG
CCGACATCACCGATGGGGAAGATCGGGCTCGCCACTTCGGGCTCATGAGCGCTTGTTTCGGCGTGGGTAT
GGTGGCAGGCCCCGTGGCCGGGGGACTGTTGGGCGCCATCTCCTTGCATGCACCATTCCTTGCGGCGGCG
GTGCTCAACGGCCTCAACCTACTACTGGGCTGCTTCCTAATGCAGGAGTCGCATAAGGGAGAGCGTCGAA
TGGTGCACTCTCAGTACAATCTGCTCTGATGCCGCATAGTTAAGCCAGCCCCGACACCCGCCAACACCCG
CTGACGCGCCCTGACGGGCTTGTCTGCTCCCGGCATCCGCTTACAGACAAGCTGTGACCGTCTCCGGGAG
CTGCATGTGTCAGAGGTTTTCACCGTCATCACCGAAACGCGCGAGACGAAAGGGCCTCGTGATACGCCTA
TTTTTATAGGTTAATGTCATGATAATAATGGTTTCTTAGACGTCAGGTGGCACTTTTCGGGGAAATGTGC
GCGGAACCCCTATTTGTTTATTTTTCTAAATACATTCAAATATGTATCCGCTCATGAGACAATAACCCTG
ATAAATGCTTCAATAATATTGAAAAAGGAAGAGTATGAGTATTCAACATTTCCGTGTCGCCCTTATTCCC
TTTTTTGCGGCATTTTGCCTTCCTGTTTTTGCTCACCCAGAAACGCTGGTGAAAGTAAAAGATGCTGAAG
ATCAGTTGGGTGCACGAGTGGGTTACATCGAACTGGATCTCAACAGCGGTAAGATCCTTGAGAGTTTTCG
CCCCGAAGAACGTTTTCCAATGATGAGCACTTTTAAAGTTCTGCTATGTGGCGCGGTATTATCCCGTATT
GACGCCGGGCAAGAGCAACTCGGTCGCCGCATACACTATTCTCAGAATGACTTGGTTGAGTACTCACCAG
TCACAGAAAAGCATCTTACGGATGGCATGACAGTAAGAGAATTATGCAGTGCTGCCATAACCATGAGTGA
TAACACTGCGGCCAACTTACTTCTGACAACGATCGGAGGACCGAAGGAGCTAACCGCTTTTTTGCACAAC
ATGGGGGATCATGTAACTCGCCTTGATCGTTGGGAACCGGAGCTGAATGAAGCCATACCAAACGACGAGC
GTGACACCACGATGCCTGTAGCAATGGCAACAACGTTGCGCAAACTATTAACTGGCGAACTACTTACTCT
AGCTTCCCGGCAACAATTAATAGACTGGATGGAGGCGGATAAAGTTGCAGGACCACTTCTGCGCTCGGCC
CTTCCGGCTGGCTGGTTTATTGCTGATAAATCTGGAGCCGGTGAGCGTGGGTCTCGCGGTATCATTGCAG
CACTGGGGCCAGATGGTAAGCCCTCCCGTATCGTAGTTATCTACACGACGGGGAGTCAGGCAACTATGGA
TGAACGAAATAGACAGATCGCTGAGATAGGTGCCTCACTGATTAAGCATTGGTAACTGTCAGACCAAGTT
TACTCATATATACTTTAGATTGATTTAAAACTTCATTTTTAATTTAAAAGGATCTAGGTGAAGATCCTTT
TTGATAATCTCATGACCAAAATCCCTTAACGTGAGTTTTCGTTCCACTGAGCGTCAGACCCCGTAGAAAA
GATCAAAGGATCTTCTTGAGATCCTTTTTTTCTGCGCGTAATCTGCTGCTTGCAAACAAAAAAACCACCG
CTACCAGCGGTGGTTTGTTTGCCGGATCAAGAGCTACCAACTCTTTTTCCGAAGGTAACTGGCTTCAGCA
GAGCGCAGATACCAAATACTGTTCTTCTAGTGTAGCCGTAGTTAGGCCACCACTTCAAGAACTCTGTAGC
ACCGCCTACATACCTCGCTCTGCTAATCCTGTTACCAGTGGCTGCTGCCAGTGGCGATAAGTCGTGTCTT
ACCGGGTTGGACTCAAGACGATAGTTACCGGATAAGGCGCAGCGGTCGGGCTGAACGGGGGGTTCGTGCA
CACAGCCCAGCTTGGAGCGAACGACCTACACCGAACTGAGATACCTACAGCGTGAGCTATGAGAAAGCGC
CACGCTTCCCGAAGGGAGAAAGGCGGACAGGTATCCGGTAAGCGGCAGGGTCGGAACAGGAGAGCGCACG
AGGGAGCTTCCAGGGGGAAACGCCTGGTATCTTTATAGTCCTGTCGGGTTTCGCCACCTCTGACTTGAGC
GTCGATTTTTGTGATGCTCGTCAGGGGGGCGGAGCCTATGGAAAAACGCCAGCAACGCGGCCTTTTTACG
GTTCCTGGCCTTTTGCTGGCCTTTTGCTCACATGTTCTTTCCTGCGTTATCCCCTGATTCTGTGGATAAC
CGTATTACCGCCTTTGAGTGAGCTGATACCGCTCGCCGCAGCCGAACGACCGAGCGCAGCGAGTCAGTGA
GCGAGGAAGCGGAAGAGCGCCCAATACGCAAACCGCCTCTCCCCGCGCGTTGGCCGATTCATTAATGCAG
CTGTGGAATGTGTGTCAGTTAGGGTGTGGAAAGTCCCCAGGCTCCCCAGCAGGCAGAAGTATGCAAAGCA
TGCATCTCAATTAGTCAGCAACCAGGTGTGGAAAGTCCCCAGGCTCCCCAGCAGGCAGAAGTATGCAAAG
CATGCATCTCAATTAGTCAGCAACCATAGTCCCGCCCCTAACTCCGCCCATCCCGCCCCTAACTCCGCCC
AGTTCCGCCCATTCTCCGCCCCATGGCTGACTAATTTTTTTTATTTATGCAGAGGCCGAGGCCGCCTCGG
CCTCTGAGCTATTCCAGAAGTAGTGAGGAGGCTTTTTTGGAGGCCTAGGCTTTTGCAAAAAGCTTGGACA
CAAGACAGGCTTGCGAGATATGTTTGAGAATACCACTTTATCCCGCGTCAGGGAGAGGCAGTGCGTAAAA
AGACGCGGACTCATGTGAAATACTGGTTTTTAGTGCGCCAGATCTCTATAATCTCGCGCAACCTATTTTC
CCCTCGAACACTTTTTAAGCCGTAGATAAACAGGCTGGGACACTTCACATGAGCGAAAAATACATCGTCA
CCTGGGACATGTTGCAGATCCATGCACGTAAACTCGCAAGCCGACTGATGCCTTCTGAACAATGGAAAGG
CATTATTGCCGTAAGCCGTGGCGGTCTGTACCGGGTGCGTTACTGGCGCGTGAACTGGGTATTCGTCATG
TCGATACCGTTTGTATTTCCAGCTACGATCACGACAACCAGCGCGAGCTTAAAGTGCTGAAACGCGCAGA
AGGCGATGGCGAAGGCTTCATCGTTATTGATGACCTGGTGGATACCGGTGGTACTGCGGTTGCGATTCGT
GAAATGTATCCAAAAGCGCACTTTGTCACCATCTTCGCAAAACCGGCTGGTCGTCCGCTGGTTGATGACT
ATGTTGTTGATATCCCGCAAGATACCTGGATTGAACAGCCGTGGGATATGGGCGTCGTATTCGTCCCGCC
AATCTCCGGTCGCTAATCTTTTCAACGCCTGGCACTGCCGGGCGTTGTTCTTTTTAACTTCAGGCGGGTT
ACAATAGTTTCCAGTAAGTATTCTGGAGGCTGCATCCATGACACAGGCAAACCTGAGCGAAACCCTGTTC
AAACCCCGCTTTAAACATCCTGAAACCTCGACGCTAGTCCGCCGCTTTAATCACGGCGCACAACCGCCTG
TGCAGTCGGCCCTTGATGGTAAAACCATCCCTCACTGGTATCGCATGATTAACCGTCTGATGTGGATCTG
GCGCGGCATTGACCCACGCGAAATCCTCGACGTCCAGGCACGTATTGTGATGAGCGATGCCGAACGTACC
GACGATGATTTATACGATACGGTGATTGGCTACCGTGGCGGCAACTGGATTTATGAGTGGGCCCCGGATC
TTTGTGAAGGAACCTTACTTCTGTGGTGTGACATAATTGGACAAACTACCTACAGAGATTTAAAGCTCTA
AGGTAAATATAAAATTTTTAAGTGTATAATGTGTTAAACTACTGATTCTAATTGTTTGTGTATTTTAGAT
TCCAACCTATGGAACTGATGAATGGGAGCAGTGGTGGAATGCCTTTAATGAGGAAAACCTGTTTTGCTCA
GAAGAAATGCCATCTAGTGATGATGAGGCTACTGCTGACTCTCAACATTCTACTCCTCCAAAAAAGAAGA
GAAAGGTAGAAGACCCCAAGGACTTTCCTTCAGAATTGCTAAGTTTTTTGAGTCATGCTGTGTTTAGTAA
TAGAACTCTTGCTTGCTTTGCTATTTACACCACAAAGGAAAAAGCTGCACTGCTATACAAGAAAATTATG
GAAAAATATTCTGTAACCTTTATAAGTAGGCATAACAGTTATAATCATAACATACTGTTTTTTCTTACTC
CACACAGGCATAGAGTGTCTGCTATTAATAACTATGCTCAAAAATTGTGTACCTTTAGCTTTTTAATTTG
TAAAGGGGTTAATAAGGAATATTTGATGTATAGTGCCTTGACTAGAGATCATAATCAGCCATACCACATT
TGTAGAGGTTTTACTTGCTTTAAAAAACCTCCCACACCTCCCCCTGAACCTGAAACATAAAATGAATGCA
ATTGTTGTTGTTAACTTGTTTATTGCAGCTTATAATGGTTACAAATAAAGCAATAGCATCACAAATTTCA
CAAATAAAGCATTTTTTTCACTGCATTCTAGTTGTGGTTTGTCCAAACTCATCAATGTATCTTATCATGT
CTGGATCAACTGGATAACTCAAGCTAACCAAAATCATCCCAAACTTCCCACCCCATACCCTATTACCACT
GCCAATTACCTGTGGTTTCATTTACTCTAAACCTGTGATTCCTCTGAATTATTTTCATTTTAAAGAAATT
GTATTTGTTAAATATGTACTACAAACTTAGTAG
