>Addgene plasmid #160992 | pWPXL-p150 | depositor partial sequence | sequence record 311886 | pWPXL-p150 sequence 1022 bps
CGGGGATTATCGCATTTAATTTAATTAATCTCGACGGTATCGGTTAACTTTTAAAAGAAAAGGGGGGATT
GGGGGGTACAGTGCAGGGGAAAGAATAGTAGACATAATAGCAACAGACATACAAACTAAAGAATTACAAA
AACAAATTACAAAAATTCAAAATTTTATCGATCACGAGACTAGCCTCGAGGTTTAAACTACGGGATCCAT
GTTGGAGGAGCCGGAGGCCGCGACGCGGACAGCCGCGGCCGTGGATTGCAAAGACAGACCCGGGTTCCCA
GTGAAGAGGTTAATACAAGCCCGCTTGCCCTTCAAACGCCTGAACCTTGTTCCCAAGGAGAAAGTTGAGG
AAGACACATCACCAAAAGCAGCTGTGGAAAGCAAAGTCCCGGATCTACAATTGTCTTTGGGCACTTTTGA
AAGCCAGTGTCACACAGGCTCTCACGTAGGCTTGAGTACAAAGTTGGTCGGTGGCCAGGGCCCCATTGAT
AGCTTCTTGAGGGCAACAATCAAGCCAGTACCGAGTGTGGTCATTATCGACCTGACGGAGAACTGCAGTG
ACATTCCAGACAGCCCTGAGGGCCACAGTGAACTAAGTCCTGACACTGCTGGTGTGGTCACCACAGTGGA
AGGAGCTGCCAAGCAGCAGGAGCACTCTGCAGCAGAGCTGTGTCTCCTAGAGACCCCTTCAGACATCACT
TGTCACATGGAAGAGGAGCCTGGGAGTCCAGGAGACCCAAAGAGGACGGGTGACTGTCAGGCTGGTTCAC
TACAGAGCTGTCCGGAGCTGACCCCAGGTTCTAGGACATGCCCCACCAAGGAGTTATCAAGCTGGAGCAA
GGCAGGGGATCTCCTATTTATAGAGAAAGTGCCTGTGGTGGTGCTAGAGGACATCCTGGCCACTAAGCCC
TCCATTGCCTCTCTTCCATGATGTCCCTGGATAGGAGTGTCACTTCAGAGAGTGAAATACTGGAGTCCTG
CCCCGAGGATGACTCCATACTGAGCCACTCCTCCACCAACTC
